>Addgene plasmid #34288 | KHBD00134 | depositor partial sequence | sequence record 40855 | KHBD00134 sequence 1239 bps
ATGGACTATAATATCCACAAAATATGCAGAGTTTGCCTGGAGGAACTACATCCTGTAACTTCGATATATA
GTACAGACTTTGCTATGATGCCCTCCGTAATGTTGATGCAATGCGCTAAAATAAGAGTTTTTAAAACCGA
TGGCCTACCTTCGGTGATCTGCAACAACTGTATTTACCGGCTGGGGGTGGCCTTCCACTTCAAGCAGGAA
TGCGAAAACAGTGATCTCCGACTGCGACAATATCTGGGCATTCTGGAATCCTGGCGCCAGGATGCGGCCA
CCAATACGGACTTTGTGGAGAAGCCGTTGCTTCCGCAGCGCGATAGCGATGAAGAGGAACCCGTGGATGC
CAAAGTGAGCAAGAGGCGGTCGCGCTATCAAAGGAAGCCGCCAGAAGAGCACAAAAAACGGGGGCCCAAA
CCTGTGCCAAAGATGCCCCACACCTGCTACGAGTGCCACAAAAGCTTTAAGTGCATTGCCCAATTAACAC
AGCATATAAGAACACATACCGGCGAGAAACCCTACCAATGCAGCTTTTGTATCCAGAGATTCGCACAAAA
GTACAATCTTAAAGTCCACGAAAGAACGCACACGGGCGACAAGCCTTTTCAGTGTGAGATCTGCTCCAAG
CAGTTTTCCGCGTTGGGCAATTTCCAGGCGCACCAGAAGATTCATTTAGGAGTGCGGGATCAGGTATGCT
CGCTATGTCAGAAAGGTTTCTACACCGCCGGTGATCTCTCCAAGCACATGATAACCCATACGGGCATCAA
AAACCATCACTGCGATGTCTGCGGCAAGGCTTTCAGCAGGCGAAGAGATATGCGGACTCATAAATTGAAG
CTTCATCCTCTGGAGTCCAGTACAAACCATGATATAGTGGACGATGATGATGATGAGGCTATAGACACGG
ATCCCGTGGGTCTGGACACCCTCGATCACGCCCACTTCAAGTGTCCGGATTGCGACAAGGCATTTGATAC
GGCGGACAGCCTAAGTCTACATTTTCGCACACATGCGGCGAATAATAATCTACTGAATTTGCCGTTGCCT
CCTGCACCACCTATGTCGCATCACTACCATCACGATGCACTGCATCATCTCGGCCCCCCGAATCCCGCCA
CACAAATGGGAATGGCGGCAATGGCTCACATGTTGGCACCGCCGCCGCCTCCACCGCCAACGCCAAGTGA
AGGGCGTTACACTATGCTGCACCACACGGCGGCACAAAGACTACATTAC
