>Addgene plasmid #34288 | KHBD00134 | addgene partial sequence | sequence record 41954 | M13-Rev 5'-CAGGAAACAGCTATGACC-3'
TTTATTTTGACTGATAGTGACCTGTTCGTTGCAACAAATTGATAAGCAATGCTTTCTTATAATGCCAACT
TTGTACAAGAAAGTTGGCAAGTAATGTAGTCTTTGTGCCGCCGTGTGGTGCAGCATAGTGTAACGCCCTT
CACTTGGCGTTGGCGGTGGAGGCGGCGGCGGTGCCAACATGTGAGCCATTGCCGCCATTCCCATTTGTGT
GGCGGGATTCGGGGGGCCGAGATGATGCAGTGCATCGTGATGGTAGTGATGCGACATAGGTGGTGCAGGA
GGCAACGGCAAATTCAGTAGATTATTATTCGCCGCATGTGTGCGAAAATGTAGACTTAGGCTGTCCGCCG
TATCAAATGCCTTGTCGCAATCCGGACACTTGAAGTGGGCGTGATCGAGGGTGTCCAGACCCACGGGATC
CGTGTCTATAGCCTCATCATCATCATCGTCCACTATATCATGGTTTGTACTGGACTCCAGAGGATGAAGC
TTCAATTTATGAGTCCGCATATCTCTTCGCCTGCTGAAAGCCTTGCCGCAGACATCGCAGTGATGGTTTT
TGATGCCCGTATGGGTTATCATGTGCTTGGAGAGATCACCGGCGGTGTAGAAACCTTTCTGACATAGCGA
GCATACCTGATCCCGCACTCCTAAATGAATCTTCTGGTGCGCCTGGAAATTGCCCAACGCGGAAAACTGC
TTGGAGCAGATCTCACACTGAAAAGGCTTGTCGCCCGTGT
