[The description below was written by a language model from this plasmid's Addgene catalogue record.]
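Description:
KHBD00134 is a Gateway entry-type clone built in the pDONR221 donor vector backbone, carrying the open reading frame of the Drosophila melanogaster gene CG17328 (FBgn0028895). The insert is about 1.2 kb in a backbone of roughly 2.5 kb, and it was introduced by Gateway recombination cloning. The plasmid is maintained in standard E. coli cloning strains at high copy number and is selected with kanamycin. M13 forward and reverse priming sites flank the insert and are used for sequence verification. No feature table accompanies the record, so details such as the origin of replication and the exact recombination sites are not itemised. A pDONR221-derived clone would normally carry its insert between attL sites produced by the BP reaction.

The construct contains no promoter, tag or reporter for expressing the gene. It acts as a shuttle from which the ORF can be moved by LR recombination into any compatible Gateway destination vector. The depositor notes that the ORFs in this collection were cloned open-ended, without a stop codon. This allows in-frame C-terminal fusions to tags or functional domains supplied by the destination vector, and it also means a stop codon must come from that vector. The plasmid belongs to a collection associated with work on automated screening of protein-DNA interactions at Drosophila regulatory elements, which suggests that CG17328 was included as a candidate DNA-binding protein or transcription factor. The record itself does not describe the gene's function.
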