Addgene plasmid #34288: KHBD00134
Depositing lab: Bart Deplancke. Depositing organization: Swiss Federal Institute of Technology (EPFL). Publication: Automated protein-DNA interaction screening of Drosophila regulatory elements. Korneel Hens, Jean-Daniel Feuz, Alina Isakova, Antonina Lagovitina, Andreas Massouras, Julien Bryois, Patrick Callaerts, Susan E. Celniker, Bart Deplancke. Nat Methods. 2011 Oct 30;8(12):1065-70. 10.1038/nmeth.1763 PubMed 22037703.
Backbone
  Vector backbone: pDONR221
  Backbone manufacturer: Invitrogen
  Backbone size w/o insert (bp): 2536
  Vector type: Gateway Donor Vector
Growth in bacteria
  Bacterial resistance: Kanamycin, 50 μg/mL
  Growth temperature: 37°C
  Growth strain: DH5alpha
  Copy number: High Copy
Gene/Insert
  Gene/Insert name: CG17328 (alt names: FBgn0028895; CG17328)
  Species: D. melanogaster (fly)
  Insert size (bp): 1239
  Entrez Gene: CG17328 (a.k.a. Dmel_CG17328, BG:DS02740.8, DS02740.8, Dmel\CG17328)
  Cloning method: Gateway Cloning
  Sequencing primers: 5′ M13F; 3′ M13R
Terms and licenses: Academic/Nonprofit Terms; Industry Terms: Not Available to Industry
Depositor comments: Please note that the ORFs in this collection were cloned open-ended (without a stop codon).
How to cite: KHBD00134 was a gift from Bart Deplancke (Addgene plasmid # 34288 ; http://n2t.net/addgene:34288 ; RRID:Addgene_34288)
